Addgene plasmid #220124: pAAV-MYL2-TadA8e-Sauri-U6-Camk2d sgRNA7
Purpose: Expresses SauriABE8e by MYL2 promoter and sgRNA targeting murine Camk2d intron7 5' splice site by U6 promoter
Depositing lab: Yuxuan Guo. Depositing organization: Peking University Health Science Center. Publication: ABE-Mediated Cardiac Gene Silencing via Single AAVs Requires DNA Accessibility. Liu Z, Yang L, Yang Y, Li J, Chen Z, Guo C, Guo Q, Li Q, Zhao D, Hu X, Gao F, Guo Y. Circ Res. 2025 Jan 16. doi: 10.1161/CIRCRESAHA.124.325611. PubMed 39817340.
Backbone
  Vector backbone: AAV-EFS-SauriABE8e-bGH-U6-sgRNA-BsmBI
  Backbone manufacturer: addgene
  Total vector size (bp): 8021
  Vector type: AAV
Growth in bacteria
  Bacterial resistance: Ampicillin, 100 μg/mL
  Growth temperature: 37°C
  Growth strain: NEB Stable
  Copy number: Unknown
Gene/Insert
  Gene/Insert name: MYL2, TadA, nSauriCas9
  gRNA/shRNA sequence: ctacttAccaaaccatgcctg
  Promoter: MYL2
  Cloning method: Gibson Cloning
  Sequencing primers: 5′ cggcctctagaattcgctag
Terms and licenses: Academic/Nonprofit Terms; Industry Terms: Not Available to Industry
How to cite: pAAV-MYL2-TadA8e-Sauri-U6-Camk2d sgRNA7 was a gift from Yuxuan Guo (Addgene plasmid # 220124 ; http://n2t.net/addgene:220124 ; RRID:Addgene_220124)
