[The description below was written by a language model from this plasmid's Addgene catalogue record and pLannotate feature annotations shown in this document.]
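Description:
pAAV-MYL2-TadA8e-Sauri-U6-Camk2d sgRNA7 is an AAV transfer plasmid that carries a complete adenine base editor and its guide RNA within a single AAV genome. It was built by Gibson cloning from the backbone AAV-EFS-SauriABE8e-bGH-U6-sgRNA-BsmBI. The plasmid is propagated in E. coli through a high-copy ColE1/pUC-type origin with ampicillin selection (AmpR). It also contains an f1 origin and remnants of lac-derived sequence (lacZα and lacI fragments, lac promoter and operator) outside the viral cassette. The catalogue lists a total size of 8021 bp, whereas the sequenced record is 7,999 nt. The AAV2 inverted terminal repeats, which direct replication and packaging of the intervening DNA into AAV particles, are annotated only as fragments. This is common for these structured, recombination-prone repeats and fits with the use of a recombination-deficient growth strain.

Between the ITRs, the MYL2 promoter drives SauriABE8e, a fusion of the evolved TadA8e deaminase (annotated as E. coli tadA) to a Cas9 nickase from Staphylococcus auricularis. The annotation tool labels this Cas9 by homology as S. aureus Cas9. The promoter itself is not annotated in the feature table, but presumably lies in the unannotated region upstream of tadA. The editor transcript ends at a bGH polyadenylation signal. Downstream, in the opposite orientation, a human U6 Pol III promoter expresses an sgRNA with an Sa-type scaffold that targets the 5' splice site of murine Camk2d intron 7. An A-to-G edit at this splice donor is intended to disrupt splicing and so silence Camk2d. The associated publication concerns base-editor-mediated cardiac gene silencing delivered with single AAVs.
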