Features (pLannotate 1.2.2; 18 found; start..end, strand, type, name):
     22..49      +  repeat_region  AAV2 ITR (fragment): inverted terminal repeat of adeno-associated virus serotype 2 inverted
     67..129     -  repeat_region  AAV2 ITR (fragment): inverted terminal repeat of adeno-associated virus serotype 2 inverted
    151..169     +  CDS            small t antigen (fragment): SV40 (simian virus 40) small t antigen
    600..1091    +  CDS            tadA: TADA_ECOLI - Also known as yfhC. Experimental evidence at protein level: Swiss-Prot protein existence level 1. Catalyzes the deamination of adenosine to inosine at the wobble position 34 of tRNA(Arg2). Essential for cell viability. From Escherichia coli (strain K12).
   1212..4370    +  CDS            cas9: CAS9_STAAU - Experimental evidence at protein level: Swiss-Prot protein existence level 1. CRISPR (clustered regularly interspaced short palindromic repeat) is an adaptive immune system that provides protection against mobile genetic elements (viruses, transposable elements and conjugative plasmids). CRISPR clusters contain spacers, sequences complementary to antecedent mobile elements, and target invading nucleic acids. CRISPR clusters are transcribed and processed into CRISPR RNA (crRNA). In type II CRISPR systems correct processing of pre-crRNA requires a trans- encoded small RNA (tracrRNA)
   4453..4677    +  polyA_signal   bGH poly(A) signal: bovine growth hormone polyadenylation signal
   4703..4761    -  misc_RNA       Sa gRNA scaffold (fragment): guide RNA scaffold for the Staphylococcus aureus CRISPR/Cas9 system
   4817..5057    -  promoter       U6 promoter: RNA polymerase III promoter for human U6 snRNA
   5081..5211    +  repeat_region  AAV2 ITR (fragment): inverted terminal repeat of adeno-associated virus serotype 2 inverted
   5225..5382    +  CDS            lacZα (fragment): LacZα fragment of β-galactosidase; lacZ fragment
   5387..5815    +  rep_origin     f1 ori (sequence partly withheld): f1 bacteriophage origin of replication; arrow indicates direction of (+) strand synthesis
   5868..5972    +  promoter       AmpR promoter: bla
   5973..6833    +  CDS            AmpR: β-lactamase; bla; confers resistance to ampicillin, carbenicillin, and related antibiotics
   7004..7592    +  rep_origin     ori: high-copy-number ColE1/pMB1/pBR322/pUC origin of replication
   7775..7867    +  CDS            lacI (fragment): lac repressor; lacI; The lac repressor binds to the lac operator to inhibit transcription in E. coli. This inhibition can be relieved by adding lactose or isopropyl-β-D-thiogalactopyranoside (IPTG).
   7880..7901    +  protein_bind   CAP binding site: CAP binding activates transcription in the presence of cAMP. E. coli catabolite activator protein
   7916..7946    +  promoter       lac promoter: promoter for the E. coli lac operon
   7954..7970    +  protein_bind   lac operator: The lac repressor binds to the lac operator to inhibit transcription in E. coli. This inhibition can be relieved by adding lactose or isopropyl-β-D-thiogalactopyranoside (IPTG). lac repressor encoded by lacI
>Addgene plasmid #220124 | pAAV-MYL2-TadA8e-Sauri-U6-Camk2d sgRNA7 | addgene full sequence | sequence record 436705 | Addgene NGS Result
TTACGCCAGATTTAATTAAGGCTGCGCGCTCGCTCGCTCACTGAGGCCGCCCGGGCAAAGCCCGGGCGGC
CTCAGTGAGCGAGCGAGCGCGCAGAGAGGGAGTGGCCAACTCCATCACTAGGGGTTCCTGCGGCCTCTAG
AATTCGCTAGCTAGGTCTTGAAAGGAGTGGGAATTGGCTCCGGTGCCCGTCAGTGGGTTACTCTTCCCCA
TTAGACAATGGCAGGGAAGAGAGCACACCCCATCATCCCCAGGCCAGGCCCCAGCCACTGACTCTTTAAC
CTTGAAGGCATTTTTGGGTCTCACGTGTCCACCCAGGCGGGTGGCCGCCTTTGAGCAGCTCTTACTTCAG
AAGAACGGCATGGAGTGGGGGGTGGGGGGCTTAGGTGGCCTCCGCCTCACCTACAACTGCCAAAAGTGGT
CATGGGGTTATTTTTAACCCCAGGGGAGAGGTATTTATTGTTCCACAGCAGGGGCAGAGGCCAGCAGGCT
CCTCGAACTCTCCAGAGGTGGCAACTGGCCTCAGACACCGACCGGTGCCACCATGAAACGGACAGCCGAC
GGAAGCGAGTTCGAGTCACCAAAGAAGAAGCGGAAAGTCTCTGAGGTGGAGTTTTCCCACGAGTACTGGA
TGAGACATGCCCTGACCCTGGCCAAGAGGGCACGGGATGAGAGGGAGGTGCCTGTGGGAGCCGTGCTGGT
GCTGAACAATAGAGTGATCGGCGAGGGCTGGAACAGAGCCATCGGCCTGCACGACCCAACAGCCCATGCC
GAAATTATGGCCCTGAGACAGGGCGGCCTGGTCATGCAGAACTACAGACTGATTGACGCCACCCTGTACG
TGACATTCGAGCCTTGCGTGATGTGCGCCGGCGCCATGATCCACTCTAGGATCGGCCGCGTGGTGTTTGG
CGTGAGGAACTCAAAAAGAGGCGCCGCAGGCTCCCTGATGAACGTGCTGAACTACCCCGGCATGAATCAC
CGCGTCGAAATTACCGAGGGAATCCTGGCAGATGAATGTGCCGCCCTGCTGTGCGATTTCTATCGGATGC
CTAGACAGGTGTTCAATGCTCAGAAGAAGGCCCAGAGCTCCATCAACTCCGGAGGATCTAGCGGAGGCTC
CTCTGGCTCTGAGACACCTGGCACAAGCGAGAGCGCAACACCTGAAAGCAGCGGGGGCAGCAGCGGGGGG
TCAATGCAGGAGAACCAGCAGAAGCAAAATTACATCCTGGGCCTGGCCATCGGCATCACCAGCGTGGGCT
ATGGCCTGATCGACAGCAAGACCAGAGAAGTGATTGACGCCGGCGTGCGGCTATTCCCAGAGGCCGACTC
TGAAAACAACAGCAATAGAAGATCTAAGCGGGGCGCCCGGAGACTGAAAAGACGAAGAATCCACAGACTG
AACAGAGTGAAAGACCTCCTGGCTGACTACCAGATGATCGACTTAAACAACGTGCCCAAGTCTACCGACC
CCTACACCATCCGGGTGAAGGGACTGCGGGAACCTCTGACCAAGGAAGAGTTTGCCATCGCTCTGCTGCA
TATCGCCAAGAGAAGAGGCCTGCACAACATCTCCGTGAGCATGGGCGATGAGGAACAGGACAACGAGCTG
TCCACCAAGCAGCAGCTGCAGAAGAACGCTCAGCAGCTGCAGGACAAATACGTGTGCGAGCTGCAACTGG
AAAGACTGACCAACATCAACAAGGTCAGAGGCGAGAAGAACCGGTTCAAGACCGAAGATTTCGTGAAGGA
AGTGAAGCAGCTGTGCGAGACCCAGCGGCAGTACCACAACATCGACGATCAGTTCATCCAGCAGTACATC
GACCTGGTGAGCACCCGGAGAGAATACTTCGAGGGCCCTGGCAACGGCTCTCCATATGGCTGGGATGGAG
ATCTGCTGAAGTGGTATGAGAAGCTGATGGGCAGATGCACCTACTTCCCTGAGGAGCTGAGAAGCGTGAA
GTACGCCTACAGCGCCGATCTGTTTAACGCCCTGAACGATCTGAACAACCTGGTTGTGACCCGCGACGAC
AACCCTAAGCTGGAATACTACGAGAAATACCACATTATCGAGAACGTGTTCAAGCAGAAGAAAAATCCAA
CTCTGAAGCAAATCGCCAAAGAGATCGGCGTGCAGGATTACGACATCAGAGGATACAGAATTACCAAGTC
CGGTAAGCCTCAGTTCACCAGCTTCAAACTCTACCACGACCTGAAAAACATCTTTGAACAGGCCAAATAC
CTGGAAGATGTGGAGATGCTGGATGAGATAGCTAAAATCCTGACAATCTACCAAGACGAGATCAGCATCA
AGAAAGCCCTGGACCAGCTGCCTGAGCTGCTGACCGAGAGCGAAAAAAGCCAGATCGCTCAGCTGACCGG
CTACACCGGTACACATAGACTGTCTCTGAAGTGCATCCACATCGTGATCGACGAGCTGTGGGAGAGCCCC
GAAAACCAGATGGAAATCTTCACCAGACTGAACCTCAAGCCAAAGAAGGTGGAAATGAGCGAGATCGACA
GCATCCCTACCACACTGGTGGATGAGTTCATCCTGAGCCCTGTGGTGAAGCGGGCCTTCATCCAGTCCAT
CAAGGTGATCAACGCTGTGATCAACAGATTCGGCCTGCCCGAGGACATCATTATCGAGCTGGCCAGAGAG
AAGAACAGCAAGGACAGAAGGAAGTTCATCAACAAGCTGCAGAAACAGAATGAGGCCACCCGGAAAAAAA
TCGAGCAGCTGCTGGCCAAGTACGGCAATACCAATGCCAAGTACATGATCGAAAAGATCAAGCTGCATGA
CATGCAGGAGGGCAAGTGTCTGTACAGCCTGGAAGCTATCCCCCTGGAAGACCTGCTGTCTAATCCTACA
CACTACGAGGTGGACCACATCATCCCTAGAAGCGTGTCCTTCGACAACAGCCTGAACAACAAGGTTCTGG
TGAAGCAAAGCGAGAACAGCAAGAAGGGCAATAGGACCCCTTACCAGTACCTGAGCAGCAACGAGTCCAA
GATCTCTTACAACCAGTTCAAGCAGCACATTCTGAACCTGTCTAAGGCCAAAGATAGAATCAGCAAGAAG
AAACGAGATATGCTGCTGGAAGAACGGGACATCAACAAATTCGAGGTGCAGAAGGAATTCATCAACAGAA
ACCTTGTGGACACCCGGTACGCCACTCGGGAGCTGAGCAACCTGCTGAAGACCTACTTCAGCACACACGA
CTACGCCGTGAAAGTGAAGACCATCAACGGCGGCTTCACAAACCACCTGAGGAAGGTGTGGGACTTCAAG
AAGCACCGGAACCACGGCTACAAGCACCACGCCGAGGATGCCCTGGTCATCGCCAACGCCGACTTTCTGT
TCAAAACCCACAAGGCCCTGAGACGGACAGACAAGATCCTGGAACAGCCTGGACTGGAAGTCAACGACAC
CACCGTGAAGGTGGACACAGAGGAGAAGTACCAGGAGTTATTCGAGACACCGAAACAAGTGAAGAACATC
AAGCAGTTTAGAGATTTCAAGTATTCTCACAGAGTTGACAAGAAGCCCAACCGGCAGCTGATCAATGATA
CCCTGTACAGTACCAGAGAGATCGATGGCGAAACCTACGTGGTCCAAACACTGAAAGACCTGTACGCCAA
GGACAATGAAAAGGTGAAAAAGCTCTTTACAGAACGGCCTCAAAAGATACTGATGTACCAGCACGATCCT
AAGACCTTTGAGAAACTGATGACCATTCTGAATCAGTACGCTGAGGCAAAGAATCCTCTGGCCGCTTATT
ACGAGGATAAGGGCGAATACGTGACCAAGTACGCCAAGAAGGGCAACGGCCCTGCCATCCACAAGATCAA
ATACATCGACAAGAAACTGGGCAGCTACCTGGACGTGAGTAACAAATATCCTGAGACACAGAACAAGCTG
GTGAAACTGTCTCTGAAGAGCTTTAGATTCGACATCTACAAATGTGAACAGGGCTACAAGATGGTGTCCA
TTGGCTACCTCGACGTACTGAAGAAGGACAACTACTACTACATCCCCAAAGATAAGTACGAGGCCGAGAA
GCAGAAAAAGAAGATCAAGGAAAGCGACCTCTTCGTGGGCAGCTTCTACTACAACGACCTGATCATGTAC
GAGGACGAACTCTTCCGGGTGATCGGAGTGAACTCCGATATCAACAACCTGGTTGAGCTGAATATGGTCG
ACATCACCTACAAGGATTTCTGCGAGGTGAACAACGTGACAGGCGAGAAGAGAATCAAGAAAACCATCGG
AAAGAGAGTGGTGCTGATCGAGAAGTATACGACCGACATCCTGGGAAATCTGTATAAAACGCCCCTGCCT
AAGAAGCCCCAGCTCATTTTCAAGAGAGGCGAGCTGTCTGGCGGCTCAAAAAGAACCGCCGACGGCAGCG
AATTCGAGCCCAAGAAGAAGAGGAAAGTCTAATAGATCTCGACTGTGCCTTCTAGTTGCCAGCCATCTGT
TGTTTGCCCCTCCCCCGTGCCTTCCTTGACCCTGGAAGGTGCCACTCCCACTGTCCTTTCCTAATAAAAT
GAGGAAATTGCATCGCATTGTCTGAGTAGGTGTCATTCTATTCTGGGGGGTGGGGTGGGGCAGGACAGCA
AGGGGGAGGATTGGGAAGACAATAGCAGGCATGCTGGGGATGCGGTGGGCTCTATGGCTCGAGCGGCCCA
AGCTTAAAAAAATCTCGCCAACAAGTTGACGAGATAAACACGGCATTTTGCCTTGTTTTAGTAGATTCTG
TAATTTTCATTACAGAGTACTAAAACCAGGCATGGTTTGGTAAGTAGCGGTGTTTCGTCCTTTCCACAAG
ATATATAAAGCCAAGAAATCGAAATACTTTCAAGTTACGGTAAGCATATGATAGTCCATTTTAAAACATA
ATTTTAAAACTGCAAACTACCCAAGAAATTATTACTTTCTACGTCACGTATTTTGTACTAATATCTTTGT
GTTTACAGTCAAATTAATTCTAATTATCTCTCTAACAGCCTTGTATCGTATATGCAAATATGAAGGAATC
ATGGGAAATAGGCCCTCTTCCTGCCCGACCTTGCGGCCGCAGGAACCCCTAGTGATGGAGTTGGCCACTC
CCTCTCTGCGCGCTCGCTCGCTCACTGAGGCCGGGCGACCAAAGGTCGCCCGACGCCCGGGCTTTGCCCG
GGCGGCCTCAGTGAGCGAGCGAGCGCGCAGCCTTAATTAACCTAATTCACTGGCCGTCGTTTTACAACGT
CGTGACTGGGAAAACCCTGGCGTTACCCAACTTAATCGCCTTGCAGCACATCCCCCTTTCGCCAGCTGGC
GTAATAGCGAAGAGGCCCGCACCGATCGCCCTTCCCAACAGTTGCGCAGCCTGAATGGCGAATGGG
[124 nt withheld, positions 5387-5510]
C
[91 nt withheld, positions 5512-5602]
A
[49 nt withheld, positions 5604-5652]
CCTTTGACGTTGGAGTCCACGTTCTTT
[37 nt withheld, positions 5680-5716]
ACCCTATCTCGGTCTATTCTTTTGATTTATAAGGGATTTTGCCGATTTCGGCCTATTGGTTAAAAAATGA
GCTGATTTAACAAAAATTTAACGCGAATTTTAACAAAATATTAACGCTTACAATTTAGGTGGCACTTTTC
GGGGAAATGTGCGCGGAACCCCTATTTGTTTATTTTTCTAAATACATTCAAATATGTATCCGCTCATGAG
ACAATAACCCTGATAAATGCTTCAATAATATTGAAAAAGGAAGAGTATGAGTATTCAACATTTCCGTGTC
GCCCTTATTCCCTTTTTTGCGGCATTTTGCCTTCCTGTTTTTGCTCACCCAGAAACGCTGGTGAAAGTAA
AAGATGCTGAAGATCAGTTGGGTGCACGAGTGGGTTACATCGAACTGGATCTCAACAGCGGTAAGATCCT
TGAGAGTTTTCGCCCCGAAGAACGTTTTCCAATGATGAGCACTTTTAAAGTTCTGCTATGTGGCGCGGTA
TTATCCCGTATTGACGCCGGGCAAGAGCAACTCGGTCGCCGCATACACTATTCTCAGAATGACTTGGTTG
AGTACTCACCAGTCACAGAAAAGCATCTTACGGATGGCATGACAGTAAGAGAATTATGCAGTGCTGCCAT
AACCATGAGTGATAACACTGCGGCCAACTTACTTCTGACAACGATCGGAGGACCGAAGGAGCTAACCGCT
TTTTTGCACAACATGGGGGATCATGTAACTCGCCTTGATCGTTGGGAACCGGAGCTGAATGAAGCCATAC
CAAACGACGAGCGTGACACCACGATGCCTGTAGCAATGGCAACAACGTTGCGCAAACTATTAACTGGCGA
ACTACTTACTCTAGCTTCCCGGCAACAATTAATAGACTGGATGGAGGCGGATAAAGTTGCAGGACCACTT
CTGCGCTCGGCCCTTCCGGCTGGCTGGTTTATTGCTGATAAATCTGGAGCCGGTGAGCGTGGGTCTCGCG
GTATCATTGCAGCACTGGGGCCAGATGGTAAGCCCTCCCGTATCGTAGTTATCTACACGACGGGGAGTCA
GGCAACTATGGATGAACGAAATAGACAGATCGCTGAGATAGGTGCCTCACTGATTAAGCATTGGTAACTG
TCAGACCAAGTTTACTCATATATACTTTAGATTGATTTAAAACTTCATTTTTAATTTAAAAGGATCTAGG
TGAAGATCCTTTTTGATAATCTCATGACCAAAATCCCTTAACGTGAGTTTTCGTTCCACTGAGCGTCAGA
CCCCGTAGAAAAGATCAAAGGATCTTCTTGAGATCCTTTTTTTCTGCGCGTAATCTGCTGCTTGCAAACA
AAAAAACCACCGCTACCAGCGGTGGTTTGTTTGCCGGATCAAGAGCTACCAACTCTTTTTCCGAAGGTAA
CTGGCTTCAGCAGAGCGCAGATACCAAATACTGTTCTTCTAGTGTAGCCGTAGTTAGGCCACCACTTCAA
GAACTCTGTAGCACCGCCTACATACCTCGCTCTGCTAATCCTGTTACCAGTGGCTGCTGCCAGTGGCGAT
AAGTCGTGTCTTACCGGGTTGGACTCAAGACGATAGTTACCGGATAAGGCGCAGCGGTCGGGCTGAACGG
GGGGTTCGTGCACACAGCCCAGCTTGGAGCGAACGACCTACACCGAACTGAGATACCTACAGCGTGAGCT
ATGAGAAAGCGCCACGCTTCCCGAAGGGAGAAAGGCGGACAGGTATCCGGTAAGCGGCAGGGTCGGAACA
GGAGAGCGCACGAGGGAGCTTCCAGGGGGAAACGCCTGGTATCTTTATAGTCCTGTCGGGTTTCGCCACC
TCTGACTTGAGCGTCGATTTTTGTGATGCTCGTCAGGGGGGCGGAGCCTATGGAAAAACGCCAGCAACGC
GGCCTTTTTACGGTTCCTGGCCTTTTGCTGGCCTTTTGCTCACATGTTCTTTCCTGCGTTATCCCCTGAT
TCTGTGGATAACCGTATTACCGCCTTTGAGTGAGCTGATACCGCTCGCCGCAGCCGAACGACCGAGCGCA
GCGAGTCAGTGAGCGAGGAAGCGGAAGAGCGCCCAATACGCAAACCGCCTCTCCCCGCGCGTTGGCCGAT
TCATTAATGCAGCTGGCACGACAGGTTTCCCGACTGGAAAGCGGGCAGTGAGCGCAACGCAATTAATGTG
AGTTAGCTCACTCATTAGGCACCCCAGGCTTTACACTTTATGCTTCCGGCTCGTATGTTGTGTGGAATTG
TGAGCGGATAACAATTTCACACAGGAAACAGCTATGACCATGA
